Addgene plasmid #47432: Flag-WASP
Depositing lab: Peter McPherson.
Backbone
  Vector backbone: pRK5 Flag
  Vector type: Mammalian Expression
Growth in bacteria
  Bacterial resistance: Ampicillin, 100 μg/mL
  Growth temperature: 37°C
  Growth strain: DH5alpha
  Copy number: Low Copy
Gene/Insert
  Gene/Insert name: WASP
  Promoter: CMV
  Tag / fusion protein: FLAG (N terminal on insert)
  Cloning method: Unknown
  Sequencing primers: 5′ SP6; 3′ SV40pA-R
Terms and licenses: Academic/Nonprofit Terms; Industry Terms: Not Available to Industry
How to cite: Flag-WASP was a gift from Peter McPherson (Addgene plasmid # 47432 ; http://n2t.net/addgene:47432 ; RRID:Addgene_47432)
