[The description below was written by a language model from this plasmid's Addgene catalogue record.]
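Description:
Flag-WASP is a mammalian expression plasmid built on the pRK5 Flag backbone, designed to produce an epitope-tagged form of WASP in transfected mammalian cells. It is propagated in E. coli under ampicillin selection and is recorded as a low-copy plasmid. The record does not list a mammalian selection marker, so the construct appears suited mainly to transient transfection. No feature table is provided, which means the origin of replication and other backbone elements are not individually documented here.

The payload is a WASP coding sequence placed under the control of the CMV promoter, a strong constitutive viral promoter that drives high-level transcription in many mammalian cell types. A FLAG epitope is fused to the N terminus of the insert, giving a short, well-characterised tag for detecting the protein by immunoblotting or immunofluorescence and for recovering it with its binding partners by anti-FLAG immunoprecipitation. The sequencing primers listed, SP6 on the 5′ side and an SV40 polyadenylation-signal reverse primer on the 3′ side, indicate that the insert sits between an SP6 promoter site and an SV40 polyA region that provides transcript 3′ end processing.

WASP presumably refers to the Wiskott-Aldrich syndrome protein, a regulator of actin polymerisation, but the record does not spell this out. It also does not give the species of origin, whether the insert is full length, any mutations, or the cloning method. The construct would typically serve for overexpression, localisation and protein interaction studies of the tagged protein in cultured cells.
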