>Addgene plasmid #47432 | Flag-WASP | addgene partial sequence | sequence record 68407 | Sp6 5'-ATTTAGGTGACACTATAG-3'
GTCCACTCCCAGGTCCAACTGCACCTCGGTTCTATCGCTAGCCACCATGGACTACAAGGACGATGACGAT
AAGGGATCCCCGGGAATTTCCGGTGGTGGTGGTGGAATTCTAGACTCCATGGGTGGGGGCCCAATGGGAG
GAAGGCCCGGGGGCCGAGGAGCACCAGCGGTTCAGCAGAACATACCCTCCACCCTCCTCCAGGACCACGA
GAACCAGCGACTCTTTGAGATGCTTGGACGAAAATGCTTGACGCTGGCCACTGCAGTTGTTCAGCTGTAC
CTGGCGCTGCCCCCTGGAGCTGAGCACTGGACCAAGGAGCATTGTGGGGCTGTGTGCTTCGTGAAGGATA
ACCCCCAGAAGTCCTACTTCATCCGCCTTTACGGCCTTCAGGCTGGTCGGCTGCTCTGGGAACAGGAGCT
GTACTCACAGCTTGTCTACTCCACCCCCACCCCCTTCTTCCACACCTTCGCTGGAGATGACTGCCAAGCG
GGGCTGAACTTTGCAGACGAGGACGAGGCCCAGGCCTTCCGGGCCCTCGTGCAGGAGAAGATACAAAAAA
GGAATCAGAGGCAAAGTGGAGACAGACGCCAGCTACCCCCACCACCAACACCAGCCAATGAAGAGAGAAG
AGGAGGGCTCCCACCCCTGCCCCTGCATCCAGGTGGAGACCAAGGAGGCCCTCCAGTGGGTCCGCTCTCC
CTGGGGCTGGCGACAGTGGACATCCAGAACCCTGACATCACGAGTTCACGATACCGTGGGCTCCCAGCAC
CTGGACCTAGCCCAGCTGATAAGAAACGCTCAGGGAAGAAGAAGATCAGCAAAGCTGATATTGGTGCACC
CAGTGGATTCAAGCATGTCAGCCACGTGGGGTGGGACCCC
